>Addgene plasmid #15367 | F-MED26 | depositor partial sequence | sequence record 8264 | Author sequence
ATGACAGCGGCTCCGGCGTCTCCGCAGCAGATCAGGGACCGGCTGCTGCAGGCCATCGACCCCCAGAGCA
ACATCCGGAACATGGTGGCGGTGCTGGAAGTCATCTCCAGCCTGGAGAAATACCCTATTACCAAAGAGGC
ACTTGAGGAAACACGACTTGGGAAGCTCATCAACGACGTCCGCAAGAAAACCAAGAACGAGGAGCTCGCC
AAGCGGGCCAAGAAGCTGCTGCGGAGCTGGCAGAAGCTCATCGAGCCGGCACACCAGCATGAGGCGGCGC
TGCGGGGGCTGGCGGGGGCCACCGGCTCTGCCAACGGGGGCGCACACAACTGCCGGCCGGAGGTGGGGGC
GGCTGGCCCACCCAGGAGCATCCATGACCTGAAGAGCCGCAATGACCTCCAGAGGCTGCCCGGGCAGCGG
CTGGACAGGCTGGGCAGCCGCAAGCGCCGGGGTGACCAGCGTGACCTCGGCCACCCAGGGCCGCCACCCA
AGGTCTCCAAAGCTAGCCACGACCCCCTGGTCCCCAACTCATCCCCCCTCCCCACCAACGGGATCAGTGG
GAGTCCAGAGAGCTTCGCCAGCTCCCTGGATGGCAGTGGGCATGCAGGCCCAGAGGGCAGCCGCCTGGAG
CGTGACGAGAATGACAAGCACAGTGGCAAGATCCCCGTCAACGCCGTGCGACCGCACACCAGCTCCCCGG
GCCTGGGCAAGCCCCCTGGACCCTGCTTGCAGCCAAAGGCTTCGGTGCTGCAGCAGCTGGACAGGGTGGA
CGAGACTCCGGGGCCTCCCCATCCCAAGGGACCCCCTCGCTGCTCTTTCAGTCCTCGGAACTCACGGCAT
GAGGGCTCCTTTGCCCGGCAGCAGAGCTTGTATGCACCCAAGGGCTCCGTGCCCAGCCCCTCACCGCGGC
CCCAGGCACTCGATGCCACACAGGTGCCGTCACCGCTTCCACTGGCACAGCCGTCCACACCCCCCGTACG
GCGGCTCGAGCTGCTGCCCAGTGCGGAAAGCCCAGTGTGCTGGCTTGAGCAGCCTGAGAGCCACCAGCGG
CTGGCGGGGCCGGGCTGCAAGGCAGGGCTGTCCCCAGCCGAGCCCCTCCTGTCCCGGGCAGGCTTTTCCC
CAGACTCCTCCAAGGCGGACAGTGATGCTGCCTCCTCAGGGGGCTCGGACAGTAAAAAGAAGAAGAGGTA
CCGACCTCGAGACTATACGGTTAACTTGGACGGGCAGGTGGCTGAGGCGGGCGTCAAGCCTGTCCGGTTA
AAAGAGCGGAAGCTCACCTTTGACCCCATGACGAGACAGATCAAACCTCTGACCCAGAAAGAGCCAGTGC
GGGCAGACAGCCCTGTGCACATGGAGCAGCAGTCCAGGACAGAGCTGGACAAGCAGGAGGCCAAGGCCAG
CCTCCAGAGCCCCTTCGAACAGACGAACTGGAAGGAGCTGTCACGCAACGAGATCATCCAGTCCTACCTG
AGCCGGCAGAGCAGCCTGCTCTCATCATCGGGCGCGCAGACCCCAGGGGCTCACCACTTCATGTCTGAGT
ACCTGAAGCAGGAGGAGAGCACCCGGCAAGGGGCCAGGCAGCTGCATGTGCTGGTGCCTCAAAGCCCGCC
CACGGACCTCCCTGGTCTGACCCGGGAGGTCACACAGGACGATCTCGACAGAATCCAGGCCAGCCAGTGG
CCGGGGGTGAACGGGTGTCAGGACACACAGGGTAACTGGTATGACTGGACGCAGTGCATATCGCTCGATC
CGCACGGCGACGACGGGCGCTTGAACATTCTGCCTTATGTCTGCTTGGACTGA
