>Addgene plasmid #15367 | F-MED26 | addgene partial sequence | sequence record 21902 | T7 5'-TAATACGACTCACTATAGGG-3'
GATGATGACAAGCTCGACATGACAGCGGCTCCGGCGTCTCCGCAGCAGATCAGGGACCGGCTGCTGCAGG
CCATCGACCCCCAGAGCAACATCCGGAACATGGTGGCGGTGCTGGAAGTCATCTCCAGCCTGGAGAAATA
CCCTATTACCAAAGAGGCACTTGAGGAAACACGACTTGGGAAGCTCATCAACGACGTCCGCAAGAAAACC
AAGAACGAGGAGCTCGCCAAGCGGGCCAAGAAGCTGCTGCGGAGCTGGCAGAAGCTCATCGAGCCGGCAC
ACCAGCATGAGGCGGCGCTGCGGGGGCTGGCGGGGGCCACCGGCTCTGCCAACGGGGGCGCACACAACTG
CCGGCCGGAGGTGGGGGCGGCTGGCCCACCCAGGAGCATCCATGACCTGAAGAGCCGCAATGACCTCCAG
AGGCTGCCCGGGCAGCGGCTGGACAGGCTGGGCAGCCGCAAGCGCCGGGGTGACCAGCGTGACCTCGGCC
ACCCAGGGCCGCCACCCAAGGTCTCCAAAGCTAGCCACGACCCCCTGGTCACCAACTCATCCCCCC
