[The description below was written by a language model from this plasmid's Addgene catalogue record.]
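Description:
F-MED26 is a mammalian expression plasmid that encodes human MED26 (also known as CRSP70 or CRSP7), a subunit of the Mediator transcriptional coactivator complex, fused to an N-terminal FLAG epitope. It is built on pcDNA3.1 N-FLAG/Hyg, a commercial pcDNA3.1 hygromycin vector of about 5.6 kb that was modified so that the backbone supplies the FLAG tag upstream of the cloning site. The 1,803 bp wild-type MED26 coding sequence was inserted by restriction cloning between XhoI at the 5′ end, which remains intact, and BamHI at the 3′ end, which was destroyed during cloning. The plasmid is maintained at high copy in E. coli under ampicillin selection, and the hygromycin marker allows selection of stably transfected mammalian cells.

The record does not list the promoter or other regulatory elements and no feature table is provided. However, the pcDNA3.1 family normally drives the insert from the CMV immediate-early promoter, with a T7 promoter upstream and a bovine growth hormone polyadenylation signal downstream. This is consistent with the T7 and BGH reverse sequencing primers recorded for the insert.

The associated publication used multidimensional protein identification technology to define a consensus set of mammalian Mediator subunits. This points to the construct's typical use: expressing FLAG-MED26 in mammalian cells, including hygromycin-selected stable lines, so that the tagged subunit and its associated Mediator complexes can be recovered by anti-FLAG affinity purification for mass spectrometry or biochemical analysis. The FLAG tag also allows detection of the protein by immunoblotting.
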