Addgene plasmid #15367: F-MED26
Depositing lab: Joan Conaway & Ronald Conaway. Depositing organization: Stowers Institute for Medical Research. Publication: A set of consensus mammalian mediator subunits identified by multidimensional protein identification technology. Sato S, Tomomori-Sato C, Parmely TJ, Florens L, Zybailov B, Swanson SK, Banks CA, Jin J, Cai Y, Washburn MP, Conaway JW, Conaway RC. Mol Cell. 2004 Jun 4. 14(5):685-91. 10.1016/j.molcel.2004.05.006 PubMed 15175163.
Backbone
  Vector backbone: pcDNA3.1 N-FLAG/Hyg
  Backbone manufacturer: Invitrogen, modified at Conaway lab
  Backbone size w/o insert (bp): 5600
  Vector type: Mammalian Expression
  Selectable markers: Hygromycin
Growth in bacteria
  Bacterial resistance: Ampicillin, 100 μg/mL
  Growth temperature: 37°C
  Growth strain: DH5alpha
  Copy number: High Copy
Gene/Insert
  Gene/Insert name: MED26 (alt names: CRSP70; CRSP7)
  Species: H. sapiens (human)
  Insert size (bp): 1803
  Mutation: N/A
  GenBank ID: NM_004831
  Entrez Gene: MED26 (a.k.a. CRSP7, CRSP70)
  Tag / fusion protein: FLAG (N terminal on backbone)
  Cloning method: Restriction Enzyme; 5′ cloning site XhoI (not destroyed); 3′ cloning site BamHI (destroyed during cloning)
  Sequencing primers: 5′ T7; 3′ BGH reverse
Terms and licenses: Academic/Nonprofit Terms; Industry Terms: Not Available to Industry
How to cite: F-MED26 was a gift from Joan Conaway & Ronald Conaway (Addgene plasmid # 15367 ; http://n2t.net/addgene:15367 ; RRID:Addgene_15367)
